>Addgene plasmid #45485 | Di-II_10_R2x2_769 | addgene partial sequence | sequence record 64268 | pBRrevBam 5'-GGTGATGTCGGCGATATAGG-3'
CGGTGATGCCGGCCACGATGCGTCCGGCGTAGAGGATCGAGATCGATCTCGATCCCGCGAAATTAATACG
ACTCACTATAGGGGAATTGTGAGCGGATAACAATTCCCCTCTAGAAATAATTTTGTTTAACTTTAAGAAG
GAGATATACATATGCTGCTGTATGTGCTGATTATCAGCAACGATAAAAAACTGATTGAAGAAGCGCGTAA
AATGGCCGAAAAAGCAAATCTGGAACTGCGCACCGTTAAAACCGAAGATGAACTGAAAAAATATCTGGAA
GAATTTCGTAAAGAAAGCCAGAACATCAAAGTTCTGATTCTGGTTAGCAATGATGAAGAACTGGATAAAG
CAAAAGAACTGGCGCAGAAAATGGAAATCGATGTTCGCACCCGTAAAGTTACCAGCCCGGATGAAGCAAA
ACGCTGGATTAAAGAATTCAGCGAAGAAGGCGGTAGCCTCGAGCACCACCACCACCACCACTGAGATCCG
GCTGCTAACAAAGCCCGAAAGGAAGCTGAGTTGGCTGCTGCCACCGCTGAGCAATAACTAGCATAACCCC
TTGGGGCCTCTAAACGGGTCTTGAGGGGTTTTTTGCTGAAAGGAGGAACTATATCCGGATTGGCGAATGG
G
[122 nt withheld, positions 632-753]
