[The description below was written by a language model from this plasmid's Addgene catalogue record.]
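Description:
Di-II_10_R2x2_769 is a bacterial expression plasmid built on the pET29b(+) backbone, carrying a synthetic 315 bp open reading frame that encodes a computationally designed protein (also called R2x2_769). The total size is recorded as 5545 bp, and the plasmid is selected with kanamycin and listed as high copy. No feature table accompanies the record, so the regulatory elements are not itemised. However, pET29b(+) is a standard T7-based vector in which the insert sits downstream of a T7 promoter under lac operator control, and the listed T7 sequencing primer is consistent with this. Such vectors are normally propagated in a cloning strain and moved into a host supplying T7 RNA polymerase for expression. The record accordingly names a cloning strain for growth and suggests a BL21 derivative for protein production.

The insert was cloned between NdeI and XhoI, both of which are retained. This places the start codon at the NdeI site and fuses the coding sequence in frame to the backbone-encoded C-terminal 6xHis tag through a short linker, allowing purification by immobilised metal affinity chromatography. Using NdeI as the 5′ site typically removes the N-terminal S-tag region of pET29b, and the depositor's translated sequence shows only the designed protein followed by the linker and the histidine tag. Part of the plasmid came from a commercial gene synthesis provider.

The associated publication concerns principles for designing ideal protein structures, so the construct is presumably used to produce this de novo designed protein in E. coli for biophysical and structural characterisation. The record does not specify particular assays.
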