Addgene plasmid #45485: Di-II_10_R2x2_769
Depositing lab: David Baker. Depositing organization: University of Washington. Publication: Principles for designing ideal protein structures. Koga N, Tatsumi-Koga R, Liu G, Xiao R, Acton TB, Montelione GT, Baker D. Nature. 2012 Nov 8;491(7423):222-7. doi: 10.1038/nature11600. PubMed 23135467.
Backbone
  Vector backbone: pET29b(+)
  Backbone size w/o insert (bp): 5370
  Total vector size (bp): 5545
  Vector type: Bacterial Expression
Growth in bacteria
  Bacterial resistance: Kanamycin, 50 μg/mL
  Growth temperature: 37°C
  Growth strain: XL10 Gold
  Growth instructions: For protein expression, BL21 star is recommended
  Copy number: High Copy
Gene/Insert
  Gene/Insert name: Di-II_10_R2x2_769 (alt name: R2x2_769)
  Species: Synthetic
  Insert size (bp): 315
  Tag / fusion protein: 6xHis (C terminal on backbone)
  Cloning method: Restriction Enzyme; 5′ cloning site NdeI (not destroyed); 3′ cloning site XhoI (not destroyed)
  Sequencing primers: 5′ T7
Resource information
  A portion of this plasmid was derived from a plasmid made by: GenScript
Terms and licenses: Academic/Nonprofit Terms; Industry Terms: Not Available to Industry
Depositor comments: Di-II_10: mLEYVIILGGSKKLIEEVKKLAENKGMEIRTVTSKDELKDLLKEFKEKSQNLFVIIIVRDEELLKKAEELAKKYNLQIRTYRAQSPDKAKDYVKEYYERIgslehhhhhh
How to cite: Di-II_10_R2x2_769 was a gift from David Baker (Addgene plasmid # 45485 ; http://n2t.net/addgene:45485 ; RRID:Addgene_45485)
